Addgene plasmid #191126: pPN-mKate (PT7LacO-PN-mKate)
Purpose: Expression of protein N tagged with mKate from a T7-lac inducible promoter
Depositing lab: Ariel Lindner. Publication: Spatial engineering of E. coli with addressable phase-separated RNAs. Guo H, Ryan JC, Song X, Mallet A, Zhang M, Pabst V, Decrulle AL, Ejsmont P, Wintermute EH, Lindner AB. Cell. 2022 Sep 29;185(20):3823-3837.e23. doi: 10.1016/j.cell.2022.09.016. PubMed 36179672.
Backbone
  Vector backbone: pT7-LacO
  Backbone size w/o insert (bp): 4145
  Total vector size (bp): 4466
  Vector type: Synthetic Biology
Growth in bacteria
  Bacterial resistance: Spectinomycin, 50 μg/mL
  Growth temperature: 37°C
  Growth strain: DH5alpha
  Copy number: Unknown
Gene/Insert
  Gene/Insert name: Protein N (alt names: λN; PN)
  Species: Synthetic
  Insert size (bp): 321
  Promoter: T7-lac inducible promoter
  Tag / fusion protein: mKate
  Cloning method: Unknown
  Sequencing primers: 5′ atggtgtccgggatctcgac
Terms and licenses: Academic/Nonprofit Terms; Industry Terms: Not Available to Industry
How to cite: pPN-mKate (PT7LacO-PN-mKate) was a gift from Ariel Lindner (Addgene plasmid # 191126 ; http://n2t.net/addgene:191126 ; RRID:Addgene_191126)
