[The description below was written by a language model from this plasmid's Addgene catalogue record and pLannotate feature annotations shown in this document.]
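Description:
pPN-mKate (PT7LacO-PN-mKate) is a small bacterial expression plasmid of about 4.5 kb, catalogued as a synthetic biology vector and built on a pT7-LacO backbone. It replicates in E. coli from a CloDF13 (CDF) origin, which is compatible with other common origin classes and so allows the plasmid to be maintained alongside additional plasmids in the same cell. Selection is by spectinomycin, conferred by the aadA aminoglycoside adenylyltransferase gene (SmR) driven by the bla (AmpR) promoter. The copy number is not recorded. Two very short annotated matches to a tetracycline resistance gene are backbone remnants, not a functional marker.

The payload is a fusion of bacteriophage lambda protein N (λN, 321 bp), the phage transcriptional antitermination factor, to a red fluorescent protein. The catalogue lists this tag as mKate, and the sequence annotation identifies it as mKate2, placed downstream of N so that it forms a C-terminal fusion. Transcription starts from a T7 promoter immediately followed by a lac operator. Translation uses the strong T7 gene 10 ribosome binding site, and the unit ends at a T7 terminator. A short fragment annotated as a T7 gene 10B-derived solubility tag lies between the reporter and the terminator. The plasmid also carries lacI with its own promoter, so the lac repressor keeps the operator occupied until IPTG or lactose is added. Expression additionally requires a host that supplies T7 RNA polymerase.

The stated purpose is inducible expression of fluorescently tagged protein N. The associated work concerns spatial engineering of E. coli with addressable phase-separated RNAs, but the record does not spell out the fusion's exact role in it.
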