Features (pLannotate 1.2.2; 15 found; start..end, strand, type, name):
      2..322     +  CDS            N: REGN_LAMBD - Experimental evidence at protein level: Swiss-Prot protein existence level 1. Plays a role as a transcriptional antitermination factor that allows the virus to initiate its lytic phase. Activates expression of the delayed viral early genes by modifying host RNA polymerase (RNAP) into a form that is resistant to termination signals. This antitermination function requires the host NusA protein which serves to stabilize the interaction between antitermination protein N and host RNA polymerase. From Escherichia phage lambda (Bacteriophage lambda).
    344..1033    +  CDS            mKate2: mKate2 is a basic (constitutively fluorescent) red fluorescent protein published in 2009, derived from Entacmaea quadricolor. It is reported to be a rapidly-maturing monomer with moderate acid sensitivity.
   1054..1071    +  CDS            SET1 (fragment): solubility-enhancement tag derived from T7 phage gene 10B
   1079..1126    +  terminator     T7 terminator: transcription terminator for bacteriophage T7 RNA polymerase
   1297..2088    -  CDS            SmR: aminoglycoside adenylyltransferase (Murphy, 1985); aadA; confers resistance to spectinomycin and streptomycin
   2089..2180    -  promoter       AmpR promoter: bla
   2228..2966    -  rep_origin     CloDF13 ori: Plasmids containing the CloDF13 (CDF) origin of replication can be propagated in E. coli cells that contain additional plasmids with compatible origins.
   3063..3127    -  CDS            TcR (fragment): tetracycline efflux protein; tet; confers resistance to tetracycline
   3142..3163    -  protein_bind   CAP binding site: CAP binding activates transcription in the presence of cAMP. E. coli catabolite activator protein
   3176..4258    -  CDS            lacI: lac repressor; lacI; The lac repressor binds to the lac operator to inhibit transcription in E. coli. This inhibition can be relieved by adding lactose or isopropyl-β-D-thiogalactopyranoside (IPTG).
   4259..4336    -  promoter       lacI promoter: lacI
   4344..4379    -  CDS            TcR (fragment): tetracycline efflux protein; tet; confers resistance to tetracycline
   4382..4400    +  promoter       T7 promoter: promoter for bacteriophage T7 RNA polymerase
   4401..4425    +  protein_bind   lac operator: The lac repressor binds to the lac operator to inhibit transcription in E. coli. This inhibition can be relieved by adding lactose or isopropyl-β-D-thiogalactopyranoside (IPTG). lac repressor encoded by lacI
   4440..4462    +  RBS            RBS: efficient ribosome binding site from bacteriophage T7 gene 10 (Olins and Rangwala, 1989)
>Addgene plasmid #191126 | pPN-mKate (PT7LacO-PN-mKate) | addgene full sequence | sequence record 378525 | Addgene NGS Result
CATGGATGCACAAACACGCCGTCGTGAACGTCGTGCGGAGAAGCAGGCCCAATGGAAGGCAGCAAATCCT
CTTCTTGTGGGGGTGAGTGCCAAACCTGTTAATCGTCCTATTCTTTCGTTAAATCGCAAGCCTAAGTCTC
GCGTGGAGTCCGCATTGAACCCGATTGATCTTACTGTATTGGCGGAGTATCACAAGCAGATCGAATCTAA
CCTGCAACGTATTGAGCGCAAGAATCAGCGCACCTGGTACTCTAAGCCAGGCGAACGCGGAATCACTTGC
AGTGGCCGCCAGAAAATCAAAGGGAAGTCAATCCCACTTATTGGCGGATCAGGAGGTGGCATGTCTGAGC
TGATTAAGGAGAACATGCACATGAAGCTGTACATGGAGGGCACCGTGAACAACCACCACTTCAAGTGCAC
ATCCGAGGGCGAAGGCAAGCCCTACGAGGGCACCCAGACCATGAGAATCAAGGCGGTCGAGGGCGGCCCT
CTCCCCTTCGCCTTCGACATCCTGGCTACCAGCTTCATGTACGGCAGCAAAACCTTCATCAACCACACCC
AGGGCATCCCCGACTTCTTTAAGCAGTCCTTCCCTGAGGGCTTCACATGGGAGAGAGTCACCACATACGA
AGATGGGGGCGTGCTGACCGCTACCCAGGACACCAGCCTCCAGGACGGCTGCCTCATCTACAACGTCAAG
ATCAGAGGGGTGAACTTCCCATCCAACGGCCCTGTGATGCAGAAGAAAACACTCGGCTGGGAGGCCTCCA
CCGAGACGCTGTACCCCGCTGACGGCGGCCTGGAAGGCAGAGCCGACATGGCCCTGAAGCTCGTGGGCGG
GGGCCACCTGATCTGCAACTTAAAGACCACATACAGATCCAAGAAACCCGCTAAGAACCTCAAGATGCCC
GGCGTCTACTATGTGGACAGACGACTGGAAAGAATCAAGGAGGCCGACAAAGAAACCTACGTCGAGCAGC
ACGAGGTGGCTGTGGCCAGATACTGCGACCTCCCTAGCAAACTGGGGCACAGATGATAAGAATTCTTAAC
CTAGGCTGCTGCCACCGCTGAGCAATAACTAGCATAACCCCTTGGGGCCTCTAAACGGGTCTTGAGGGGT
TTTTTGCTGAAACCTCAGGCATTTGAGAAGCACACGGTCACACTGCTTCCGGTAGTCAATAAACCGGTAA
ACCAGCAATAGACATAAGCGGCTATTTAACGACCCTGCCCTGAACCGACGACCGGGTCATCGTGGCCGGA
TCTTGCGGCCCCTCGGCTTGAACGAATTGTTAGACATTATTTGCCGACTACCTTGGTGATCTCGCCTTTC
ACGTAGTGGACAAATTCTTCCAACTGATCTGCGCGCGAGGCCAAGCGATCTTCTTCTTGTCCAAGATAAG
CCTGTCTAGCTTCAAGTATGACGGGCTGATACTGGGCCGGCAGGCGCTCCATTGCCCAGTCGGCAGCGAC
ATCCTTCGGCGCGATTTTGCCGGTTACTGCGCTGTACCAAATGCGGGACAACGTAAGCACTACATTTCGC
TCATCGCCAGCCCAGTCGGGCGGCGAGTTCCATAGCGTTAAGGTTTCATTTAGCGCCTCAAATAGATCCT
GTTCAGGAACCGGATCAAAGAGTTCCTCCGCCGCTGGACCTACCAAGGCAACGCTATGTTCTCTTGCTTT
TGTCAGCAAGATAGCCAGATCAATGTCGATCGTGGCTGGCTCGAAGATACCTGCAAGAATGTCATTGCGC
TGCCATTCTCCAAATTGCAGTTCGCGCTTAGCTGGATAACGCCACGGAATGATGTCGTCGTGCACAACAA
TGGTGACTTCTACAGCGCGGAGAATCTCGCTCTCTCCAGGGGAAGCCGAAGTTTCCAAAAGGTCGTTGAT
CAAAGCTCGCCGCGTTGTTTCATCAAGCCTTACGGTCACCGTAACCAGCAAATCAATATCACTGTGTGGC
TTCAGGCCGCCATCCACTGCGGAGCCGTACAAATGTACGGCCAGCAACGTCGGTTCGAGATGGCGCTCGA
TGACGCCAACTACCTCTGATAGTTGAGTCGATACTTCGGCGATCACCGCTTCCCTCATACTCTTCCTTTT
TCAATATTATTGAAGCATTTATCAGGGTTATTGTCTCATGAGCGGATACATATTTGAATGTATTTAGAAA
AATAAACAAATAGCTAGCTCACTCGGTCGCTACGCTCCGGGCGTGAGACTGCGGCGGGCGCTGCGGACAC
ATACAAAGTTACCCACAGATTCCGTGGATAAGCAGGGGACTAACATGTGAGGCAAAACAGCAGGGCCGCG
CCGGTGGCGTTTTTCCATAGGCTCCGCCCTCCTGCCAGAGTTCACATAAACAGACGCTTTTCCGGTGCAT
CTGTGGGAGCCGTGAGGCTCAACCATGAATCTGACAGTACGGGCGAAACCCGACAGGACTTAAAGATCCC
CACCGTTTCCGGCGGGTCGCTCCCTCTTGCGCTCTCCTGTTCCGACCCTGCCGTTTACCGGATACCTGTT
CCGCCTTTCTCCCTTACGGGAAGTGTGGCGCTTTCTCATAGCTCACACACTGGTATCTCGGCTCGGTGTA
GGTCGTTCGCTCCAAGCTGGGCTGTAAGCAAGAACTCCCCGTTCAGCCCGACTGCTGCGCCTTATCCGGT
AACTGTTCACTTGAGTCCAACCCGGAAAAGCACGGTAAAACGCCACTGGCAGCAGCCATTGGTAACTGGG
AGTTCGCAGAGGATTTGTTTAGCTAAACACGCGGTTGCTCTTGAAGTGTGCGCCAAAGTCCGGCTACACT
GGAAGGACAGATTTGGTTGCTGTGCTCTGCGAAAGCCAGTTACCACGGTTAAGCAGTTCCCCAACTGACT
TAACCTTCGATCAAACCACCTCCCCAGGTGGTTTTTTCGTTTACAGGGCAAAAGATTACGCGCAGAAAAA
AAGGATCTCAAGAAGATCCTTTGATCTTTTCTACTGAACCGCTCTAGATTTCAGTGCAATTTATCTCTTC
AAATGTAGCACCTGAAGTCAGCCCCATACGATATAAGTTGTAATTCTCATGTTAGTCATGCCCCGCGCCC
ACCGGAAGGAGCTGACTGGGTTGAAGGCTCTCAAGGGCATCGGTCGAGATCCCGGTGCCTAATGAGTGAG
CTAACTTACATTAATTGCGTTGCGCTCACTGCCCGCTTTCCAGTCGGGAAACCTGTCGTGCCAGCTGCAT
TAATGAATCGGCCAACGCGCGGGGAGAGGCGGTTTGCGTATTGGGCGCCAGGGTGGTTTTTCTTTTCACC
AGTGAGACGGGCAACAGCTGATTGCCCTTCACCGCCTGGCCCTGAGAGAGTTGCAGCAAGCGGTCCACGC
TGGTTTGCCCCAGCAGGCGAAAATCCTGTTTGATGGTGGTTAACGGCGGGATATAACATGAGCTGTCTTC
GGTATCGTCGTATCCCACTACCGAGATGTCCGCACCAACGCGCAGCCCGGACTCGGTAATGGCGCGCATT
GCGCCCAGCGCCATCTGATCGTTGGCAACCAGCATCGCAGTGGGAACGATGCCCTCATTCAGCATTTGCA
TGGTTTGTTGAAAACCGGACATGGCACTCCAGTCGCCTTCCCGTTCCGCTATCGGCTGAATTTGATTGCG
AGTGAGATATTTATGCCAGCCAGCCAGACGCAGACGCGCCGAGACAGAACTTAATGGGCCCGCTAACAGC
GCGATTTGCTGGTGACCCAATGCGACCAGATGCTCCACGCCCAGTCGCGTACCGTCTTCATGGGAGAAAA
TAATACTGTTGATGGGTGTCTGGTCAGAGACATCAAGAAATAACGCCGGAACATTAGTGCAGGCAGCTTC
CACAGCAATGGCATCCTGGTCATCCAGCGGATAGTTAATGATCAGCCCACTGACGCGTTGCGCGAGAAGA
TTGTGCACCGCCGCTTTACAGGCTTCGACGCCGCTTCGTTCTACCATCGACACCACCACGCTGGCACCCA
GTTGATCGGCGCGAGATTTAATCGCCGCGACAATTTGCGACGGCGCGTGCAGGGCCAGACTGGAGGTGGC
AACGCCAATCAGCAACGACTGTTTGCCCGCCAGTTGTTGTGCCACGCGGTTGGGAATGTAATTCAGCTCC
GCCATCGCCGCTTCCACTTTTTCCCGCGTTTTCGCAGAAACGTGGCTGGCCTGGTTCACCACGCGGGAAA
CGGTCTGATAAGAGACACCGGCATACTCTGCGACATCGTATAACGTTACTGGTTTCACATTCACCACCCT
GAATTGACTCTCTTCCGGGCGCTATCATGCCATACCGCGAAAGGTTTTGCGCCATTCGATGGTGTCCGGG
ATCTCGACGCTCTCCCTTATGCGACTCCTGCATTAGGAAATTAATACGACTCACTATAGGGGAATTGTGA
GCGGATAACAATTCCCCTGTAGAAATAATTTTGTTTAACTTTAATAAGGAGATATAC
